Addgene plasmid #217283: pMV-Zaphod
Purpose: Donor plasmid of Zaphod Transposon
Depositing lab: Yong E Zhang. Depositing organization: Institute of Zoology, Chinese Academy of Sciences. Publication: Heterologous survey of 130 DNA transposons in human cells highlights their functional divergence and expands the genome engineering toolbox. Zhang T, Tan S, Tang N, Li Y, Zhang C, Sun J, Guo Y, Gao H, Cai Y, Sun W, Wang C, Fu L, Ma H, Wu Y, Hu X, Zhang X, Gee P, Yan W, Zhao Y, Chen Q, Guo B, Wang H, Zhang YE. Cell. 2024 Jul 11;187(14):3741-3760.e30. doi: 10.1016/j.cell.2024.05.007. Epub 2024 Jun 5. PubMed 38843831.
Backbone
  Vector backbone: pMV
  Vector type: Mammalian Expression
Growth in bacteria
  Bacterial resistance: Ampicillin, 100 μg/mL
  Growth temperature: 37°C
  Growth strain: DH5alpha
  Copy number: High Copy
Gene/Insert
  Gene/Insert name: TIRs of Zaphod transposon
  Species: Synthetic
  Cloning method: Restriction Enzyme; 5′ cloning site Unknown (unknown if destroyed); 3′ cloning site Unknown (unknown if destroyed)
Terms and licenses: Academic/Nonprofit Terms; Industry Terms: Not Available to Industry
How to cite: pMV-Zaphod was a gift from Yong E Zhang (Addgene plasmid # 217283 ; http://n2t.net/addgene:217283 ; RRID:Addgene_217283)
