[The description below was written by a language model from this plasmid's Addgene catalogue record and pLannotate feature annotations shown in this document.]
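Description:
pMV-Zaphod is a mammalian-expression donor plasmid carrying the terminal inverted repeats (TIRs) of the Zaphod DNA transposon, built on the pMV backbone as a 5,674 nt circular construct. It is propagated in E. coli as a high-copy plasmid through a ColE1/pUC-type origin and is selected with ampicillin by way of the β-lactamase gene and its native bla promoter. A very short lacZα remnant is also detected, most likely a leftover of the cloning vector rather than a functional element.

The annotated payload is a reporter and selection cassette driven by the mouse PGK promoter, followed by a puromycin N-acetyltransferase coding sequence (flagged as a fragment, so slightly shorter than the reference), then EGFP, and terminated by the bovine growth hormone polyadenylation signal. The short gap between PuroR and EGFP suggests the two are linked within a single transcript, but the linking element is not annotated, so its nature is not stated. The Zaphod TIRs themselves, described as synthetic, were not recognised by the automated annotation. They would be expected to lie in the unannotated regions on either side of the cassette, but their exact positions cannot be read from the feature table.

As a donor, the plasmid supplies the mobilisable element only; no transposase gene is annotated, so the matching Zaphod transposase would have to be provided from a separate source. Excision and genomic integration of the TIR-flanked cargo can then be scored by puromycin resistance or EGFP fluorescence. The construct comes from a survey of DNA transposon activity in human cells aimed at genome engineering tools.
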