Features (pLannotate 1.2.2; 8 found; start..end, strand, type, name):
    118..138     -  CDS            lacZα (fragment): LacZα fragment of β-galactosidase; lacZ fragment
   1226..1725    +  promoter       PGK promoter: mouse phosphoglycerate kinase 1 promoter
   1750..2344    +  CDS            PuroR (fragment): puromycin N-acetyltransferase; pac from Streptomyces alboniger; confers resistance to puromycin
   2408..3127    +  CDS            EGFP: the original enhanced GFP (Yang et al., 1996) mammalian codon-optimized
   3155..3379    +  polyA_signal   bGH poly(A) signal: bovine growth hormone polyadenylation signal
   3976..4564    -  rep_origin     ori: high-copy-number ColE1/pMB1/pBR322/pUC origin of replication
   4735..5595    -  CDS            AmpR: β-lactamase; bla; confers resistance to ampicillin, carbenicillin, and related antibiotics
   5596..26      -  promoter       AmpR promoter (across the origin): bla
>Addgene plasmid #217283 | pMV-Zaphod | addgene full sequence | sequence record 441877 | Addgene NGS Result
AAAAATAAACAAATAGGGGTTCCGCGCACATTTCCCCGAAAAGTGCCACCTGACGTCTAAGAAACCATTA
TTATCATGACATTAACCTATAAAAATAGGCGTATCACGAGGCCCTTTCGTTGTAAAACGACGGCCAGTCG
AACCACGCAATGCGTCTCGATCCGCAGTGTCTTGCGTCTCTCAATTGCTATATAGCAGTACCGCCCTTAG
ACCCGGGCAAGAGGGGCCCCTGCCCTGGGCCCCGCGCTTTAGAGGGCCCCGCATATCACAAACACACAAA
AAATAAATTTATTAAAGAACACATGGGCGCCTCTGTCACTCGGGATCCGGCGCTCAGCGCTGGCACAGCG
CGACCCGTAACCCTAAACATCCGCTCTCGTGACTAACACCGTTCAGGCCCCAGGGAAACGCTTCTCCACA
TCTCTTGCCCTATGTCCTCGAAACAAAAGGCGACTGCGTCCGAATGCCGTGAAGGTTTGTGGGTTGTGCC
GCTGCCGACGTCGGAGACGGACACTGCTTCGGAGTGCGGGGAGGATTTGAGCGGCGGAAGCGCTTAGGTA
AGAGAAAAGACAAATTAATTAACTTGTCAAATCCTTCCTCTCAGATAGCATGAATGCAATAGATTCTTGC
ATAACGAAGTATCGTTTCCCAGTAGTGCCGAGCGTCCATTTTCTTGCTTCTCTTCGTGTTCCAATTCGTG
GTTCCGGAGGTACTCACGAATTAGCGCGGTATTCGCAACAGTTGCACATGGCGGCTGAGGAACATTTTGC
AATATTAAACAATTCATATTACTCTTAAATTTGTATATATGTAGGTCTAGACGTAACATGCGTGAAGCGT
GATACCGATTCTTTACATTGGCAACTAGATGGACATTGAACGCTAGAATTGCGAATAGTTTTATTTTTAT
AAAAATATTTAATAAGATTTAATTAAATTTTCAAAAAATTAAATAAAAATTTCAGCTTTATTTAAATAAT
TTTGATTTAAAATTTTGATATTCATTAATTATAATTTGTATTTTGCCTTTTAATTTTAATAGATAATTTT
GAATATTTTAGAAGAAAAATAACTTTTGAAAACATATGAAAATATTTTAATTTTTACATTTACTTTAATT
TACATTTTTGATGAAAATATATTCAAATTTTGTACACTTTGAATACAATTACATTTTATTTTTTAATCCT
TTAGATCATTGAGAACCGGTGCTAGCAATTCTACCGGGTAGGGGAGGCGCTTTTCCCAAGGCAGTCTGGA
GCATGCGCTTTAGCAGCCCCGCTGGGCACTTGGCGCTACACAAGTGGCCTCTGGCCTCGCACACATTCCA
CATCCACCGGTAGGCGCCAACCGGCTCCGTTCTTTGGTGGCCCCTTCGCGCCACCTTCTACTCCTCCCCT
AGTCAGGAAGTTCCCCCCCGCCCCGCAGCTCGCGTCGTGCAGGACGTGACAAATGGAAGTAGCACGTCTC
ACTAGTCTCGTGCAGATGGACAGCACCGCTGAGCAATGGAAGCGGGTAGGCCTTTGGGGCAGCGGCCAAT
AGCAGCTTTGCTCCTTCGCTTTCTGGGCTCAGAGGCTGGGAAGGGGTGGGTCCGGGGGCGGGCTCAGGGG
CGGGCTCAGGGGCGGGGCGGGCGCCCGAAGGTCCTCCGGAGGCCCGGCATTCTGCACGCTTCAAAAGCGC
ACGTCTGCCGCGCTGTTCTCCTCTTCCTCATCTCCGGGCCTTTCGACCTGCAGCCAACGCCACCATGGGG
ACCGAGTACAAGCCCACGGTGCGCCTCGCCACCCGCGACGACGTCCCCCGGGCCGTACGCACCCTCGCCG
CCGCGTTCGCCGACTACCCCGCCACGCGCCACACCGTCGACCCGGACCGCCACATCGAGCGGGTCACCGA
GCTGCAAGAACTCTTCCTCACGCGCGTCGGGCTCGACATCGGCAAGGTGTGGGTCGCGGACGACGGCGCC
GCGGTGGCGGTCTGGACCACGCCGGAGAGCGTCGAAGCGGGGGCGGTGTTCGCCGAGATCGGCCCGCGCA
TGGCCGAGTTGAGCGGTTCCCGGCTGGCCGCGCAGCAACAGATGGAAGGCCTCCTGGCGCCGCACCGGCC
CAAGGAGCCCGCGTGGTTCCTGGCCACCGTCGGCGTCTCGCCCGACCACCAGGGCAAGGGTCTGGGCAGC
GCCGTCGTGCTCCCCGGAGTGGAGGCGGCCGAGCGCGCCGGGGTGCCCGCCTTCCTGGAGACCTCCGCGC
CCCGCAACCTCCCCTTCTACGAGCGGCTCGGCTTCACCGTCACCGCCGACGTCGAGGTGCCCGAAGGACC
GCGCACCTGGTGCATGACCCGCAAGCCCGGTGCCATCGATGCCACTAACTTCTCCCTGTTGAAACAAGCA
GGGGATGTCGAAGAGAATCCCGGGCCAATGGTGAGCAAGGGCGAGGAGCTGTTCACCGGGGTGGTGCCCA
TCCTGGTCGAGCTGGACGGCGACGTAAACGGCCACAAGTTCAGCGTGTCCGGCGAGGGCGAGGGCGATGC
CACCTACGGCAAGCTGACCCTGAAGTTCATCTGCACCACCGGCAAGCTGCCCGTGCCCTGGCCCACCCTC
GTGACCACCCTGACCTACGGCGTGCAGTGCTTCAGCCGCTACCCCGACCACATGAAGCAGCACGACTTCT
TCAAGTCCGCCATGCCCGAAGGCTACGTCCAGGAGCGCACCATCTTCTTCAAGGACGACGGCAACTACAA
GACCCGCGCCGAGGTGAAGTTCGAGGGCGACACCCTGGTGAACCGCATCGAGCTGAAGGGCATCGACTTC
AAGGAGGACGGCAACATCCTGGGGCACAAGCTGGAGTACAACTACAACAGCCACAACGTCTATATCATGG
CCGACAAGCAGAAGAACGGCATCAAGGTGAACTTCAAGATCCGCCACAACATCGAGGACGGCAGCGTGCA
GCTCGCCGACCACTACCAGCAGAACACCCCCATCGGCGACGGCCCCGTGCTGCTGCCCGACAACCACTAC
CTGAGCACCCAGTCCGCCCTGAGCAAAGACCCCAACGAGAAGCGCGATCACATGGTCCTGCTGGAGTTCG
TGACCGCCGCCGGGATCACTCTCGGCATGGACGAGCTGTACAAGTAATTAATTAAGCTCGCTGATCAGCC
TCGACTGTGCCTTCTAGTTGCCAGCCATCTGTTGTTTGCCCCTCCCCCGTGCCTTCCTTGACCCTGGAAG
GTGCCACTCCCACTGTCCTTTCCTAATAAAATGAGGAAATTGCATCGCATTGTCTGAGTAGGTGTCATTC
TATTCTGGGGGGTGGGGTGGGGCAGGACAGCAAGGGGGAGGATTGGGAAGACAATAGCAGGCATGCTGGG
GATGCGGTGGGCTCTATGGCTTCTGAGGCGCGCCCTCGAGATATATAATAATTTATGAATTATGTATGTC
TTTATTTTATTACTCATCCAAACATCGCCGGCCCATCAACAGAACACCCAGACATGCGCAATAATAATTA
AATTCAGTCGTCTTTGATATTTTGCCGACTTTCAGTCATATAAAAACCATAGCTTTACACATATTTTTCA
ATTTTGTCGTTATGAAGGTATATTTGTCAAGGTAGGAGGATAGAACATATTTTATTTAACAGTTTGTTAG
CTTGATTTATAACTTTTAAATATTTAGACATATGGTATGTGGGCCTCCATTTGTACTCTTGCCCCGGGCC
CCGCAAATGTTAGGGGCGGGCCTGCTATATAGGGGCCCAGAGACGGAGTCACTGCCAACCGAGACGGTCA
TAGCTGTTTCCTGTGTGCCGCTTCCTCGCTCACTGACTCGCTGCGCTCGGTCGTTCGGCTGCGGCGAGCG
GTATCAGCTCACTCAAAGGCGGTAATACGGTTACCCACAGAATCAGGGGATAACGCAGGAAAGAACATGT
GAGCAAAAGGCCAGCAAAAGGCCAGGAACCGTAAAAAGGCCGCGTTGCTGGCGTTTTTCCATAGGCTCCG
CCCCCCTGACGAGCATCACAAAAATCGACGCTCAAGTCAGAGGTGGCGAAACCCGACAGGACTATAAAGA
TACCAGGCGTTTCCCCCTGGAAGCTCCCTCGTGCGCTCTCCTGTTCCGACCCTGCCGCTTACCGGATACC
TGTCCGCCTTTCTCCCTTCGGGAAGCGTGGCGCTTTCTCATAGCTCACGCTGTAGGTATCTCAGTTCGGT
GTAGGTCGTTCGCTCCAAGCTGGGCTGTGTGCACGAACCCCCCGTTCAGCCCGACCGCTGCGCCTTATCC
GGTAACTATCGTCTTGAGTCCAACCCGGTAAGACACGACTTATCGCCACTGGCAGCAGCCACTGGTAACA
GGATTAGCAGAGCGAGGTATGTAGGCGGTGCTACAGAGTTCTTGAAGTGGTGGCCTAACTACGGCTACAC
TAGAAGAACAGTATTTGGTATCTGCGCTCTGCTGAAGCCAGTTACCTTCGGAAAAAGAGTTGGTAGCTCT
TGATCCGGCAAACAAACCACCGCTGGTAGCGGTGGTTTTTTTGTTTGCAAGCAGCAGATTACGCGCAGAA
AAAAAGGATCTCAAGAAGATCCTTTGATCTTTTCTACGGGGTCTGACGCTCAGTGGAACGAAAACTCACG
TTAAGGGATTTTGGTCATGAGATTATCAAAAAGGATCTTCACCTAGATCCTTTTAAATTAAAAATGAAGT
TTTAAATCAATCTAAAGTATATATGAGTAAACTTGGTCTGACAGTTACCAATGCTTAATCAGTGAGGCAC
CTATCTCAGCGATCTGTCTCTTTCGTTCATCCATAGTTGCCTGACTCCCCGTCGTGTAGATAACTACGAT
ACGGGAGGGCTTACCATCTGGCCCCAGTGCTGCAATAATACCGCGGGACCCACGCTCACCGGCTCCAGAT
TTATCAGCAATAAACCAGCCAGCCGGAAGGGCCGAGCGCAGAAGTGGTCCTGCAACTTTATCCGCCTCCA
TCCAGTCTATTAATTGTTGCCGGGAAGCTAGAGTAAGTAGTTCGCCAGTTAATAGTTTGCGCAACGTTGT
TGCCATCGCTACAGGCATCGTGGTATCACGCTCGTCGTTTGGTATGGCTTCATTCAGCTCCGGTTCCCAA
CGATCAAGGCGAGTTACATGATCCCCCATGTTGCGCAAAAAAGCGGTTAGCTCCTTCGGTCCTCCGATCG
TTGTCAGAAGTAAGTTGGCCGCCGTGTTATCACTCATGGTTATGGCAGCACTACATAATTCTCTTACTGT
CATGCCATCCGTAAGATGCTTTTCTGTGACTGGTGAGTACTCAACCAAGTCATTCTGAGAATAGTGTATG
CGGCGACCGAGTTGCTCTTGCCCGGCGTCAATACGGGATAATACCGCGCCACATAGCAGAACTTTAAAAG
TGCTCATCATTGGAAAACGTTCTTCGGGGCGAAAACTCTCAAGGATCTTACCGCTGTTGAGATCCAGTTC
GATGTAACCCACTCGTGCACCCAACTGATCTTCAGCATCTTTTACTTTCACCAGCGTTTCTGGGTGAGCA
AAAACAGGAAGGCAAAATGCCGCAAAAAAGGGAATAAGGGCGACACGGAAATGTTGAATACTCATACTCT
TCCTTTTTCAATATTATTGAAGCATTTATCAGGGTTATTGTCTCATGAGCGGATACATATTTGAATGTAT
TTAG
